>Addgene plasmid #195102 | pEN396-pCAGGS-TIR1-V5-2A-HygroR | addgene full sequence | sequence record 382962 | Addgene NGS Result
GACGAAAGGGCCTCGTGATACGCCTATTTTTATAGGTTAATGTCATGATAATAATGGTTTCTTAGACGTC
AGGTGGCACTTTTCGGGGAAATGTGCGCGGAACCCCTATTTGTTTATTTTTCTAAATACATTCAAATATG
TATCCGCTCATGAGACAATAACCCTGATAAATGCTTCAATAATATTGAAAAAGGAAGAGTATGAGTATTC
AACATTTCCGTGTCGCCCTTATTCCCTTTTTTGCGGCATTTTGCCTTCCTGTTTTTGCTCACCCAGAAAC
GCTGGTGAAAGTAAAAGATGCTGAAGATCAGTTGGGTGCACGAGTGGGTTACATCGAACTGGATCTCAAC
AGCGGTAAGATCCTTGAGAGTTTTCGCCCCGAAGAACGTTTTCCAATGATGAGCACTTTTAAAGTTCTGC
TATGTGGCGCGGTATTATCCCGTATTGACGCCGGGCAAGAGCAACTCGGTCGCCGCATACACTATTCTCA
GAATGACTTGGTTGAGTACTCACCAGTCACAGAAAAGCATCTTACGGATGGCATGACAGTAAGAGAATTA
TGCAGTGCTGCCATAACCATGAGTGATAACACTGCGGCCAACTTACTTCTGACAACGATCGGAGGACCGA
AGGAGCTAACCGCTTTTTTGCACAACATGGGGGATCATGTAACTCGCCTTGATCGTTGGGAACCGGAGCT
GAATGAAGCCATACCAAACGACGAGCGTGACACCACGATGCCTGTAGCAATGGCAACAACGTTGCGCAAA
CTATTAACTGGCGAACTACTTACTCTAGCTTCCCGGCAACAATTAATAGACTGGATGGAGGCGGATAAAG
TTGCAGGACCACTTCTGCGCTCGGCCCTTCCGGCTGGCTGGTTTATTGCTGATAAATCTGGAGCCGGTGA
GCGTGGGTCTCGCGGTATCATTGCAGCACTGGGGCCAGATGGTAAGCCCTCCCGTATCGTAGTTATCTAC
ACGACGGGGAGTCAGGCAACTATGGATGAACGAAATAGACAGATCGCTGAGATAGGTGCCTCACTGATTA
AGCATTGGTAACTGTCAGACCAAGTTTACTCATATATACTTTAGATTGATTTAAAACTTCATTTTTAATT
TAAAAGGATCTAGGTGAAGATCCTTTTTGATAATCTCATGACCAAAATCCCTTAACGTGAGTTTTCGTTC
CACTGAGCGTCAGACCCCGTAGAAAAGATCAAAGGATCTTCTTGAGATCCTTTTTTTCTGCGCGTAATCT
GCTGCTTGCAAACAAAAAAACCACCGCTACCAGCGGTGGTTTGTTTGCCGGATCAAGAGCTACCAACTCT
TTTTCCGAAGGTAACTGGCTTCAGCAGAGCGCAGATACCAAATACTGTTCTTCTAGTGTAGCCGTAGTTA
GGCCACCACTTCAAGAACTCTGTAGCACCGCCTACATACCTCGCTCTGCTAATCCTGTTACCAGTGGCTG
CTGCCAGTGGCGATAAGTCGTGTCTTACCGGGTTGGACTCAAGACGATAGTTACCGGATAAGGCGCAGCG
GTCGGGCTGAACGGGGGGTTCGTGCACACAGCCCAGCTTGGAGCGAACGACCTACACCGAACTGAGATAC
CTACAGCGTGAGCTATGAGAAAGCGCCACGCTTCCCGAAGGGAGAAAGGCGGACAGGTATCCGGTAAGCG
GCAGGGTCGGAACAGGAGAGCGCACGAGGGAGCTTCCAGGGGGAAACGCCTGGTATCTTTATAGTCCTGT
CGGGTTTCGCCACCTCTGACTTGAGCGTCGATTTTTGTGATGCTCGTCAGGGGGGCGGAGCCTATGGAAA
AACGCCAGCAACGCGGCCTTTTTACGGTTCCTGGCCTTTTGCTGGCCTTTTGCTCACATGTTCTTTCCTG
CGTTATCCCCTGATTCTGTGGATAACCGTATTACCGCCTTTGAGTGAGCTGATACCGCTCGCCGCAGCCG
AACGACCGAGCGCAGCGAGTCAGTGAGCGAGGAAGCGGAAGAGCGCCCAATACGCAAACCGCCTCTCCCC
GCGCGTTGGCCGATTCATTAATGCAGCTGGCACGACAGGTTTCCCGACTGGAAAGCGGGCAGTGAGCGCA
ACGCAATTAATGTGAGTTAGCTCACTCATTAGGCACCCCAGGCTTTACACTTTATGCTTCCGGCTCGTAT
GTTGTGTGGAATTGTGAGCGGATAACAATTTCACACAGGAAACAGCTATGACCATGATTACGCCATTTAA
ATGAAAAGTGGAGAGGCGTGAGTCGGAGAACTAAGAAGAAACGCCTCCTCCAGGGCTGAGCTCCGCCCCT
AGGCTGGCGTGCTGCGTACTCCCCCAGTACTCTTGGGGGTGAGGCGTTTGTCAGAAGGAGGCGCTCAGCT
ACTTTATACACCCGGAGGAGGGCTGGCTCCGCCCCCAGGAGGGACGGTTACTAGCAGAATGCAGACGGTG
CTCTGCATCTTTTTGTCAAGGGACGGTGTTCTGATCCACGAAACCCTCCCTCGGAGAGTTCGGGCCCCTC
CGGGCCAGTGTCCTGCAAACAACCTCTCCTGAGCTTGAGGAAAGACAAGAACCGTTTCCAAACCCAGGTG
ATTCGGCCACGCCCCCAAGTTAAGGTTCCGCCCTGTACGTTCCCAGGTAAGCTCCGCCTTGATCCCGTCC
CACTGGTAAGAAAAGGCCCTGTGATAGGTGTGCTCTGGTTTGCAGGCTCGCACCCAGCTGGGGCCCCTTC
CCATGCTGCTCTGGGATAAAGGCTTTTCAAGCCGCGCTCCAGAGCTTGGCCTTCACAAAGAACTTCAAGG
CAGTAACTTTAATTCTTTAGCTTCTCCACTAGGACCTCTCCTTTTCACTAGTTAACTCTCAGGTCCCCCA
GTGAACTCACAGTGGCCAGTCACTTGTTCACTTTTGCTGGGCCTCTTAGAACTCTAATTTACGTACCCCC
TCCTGGGCCTCCGCAAGACTCACAAAAGACTCAACCCTTTCCCAAGTCATCCCTCCCATCTAATGGTGCA
AGCACACAATCTCAGGCAGCCAGGACCCACAAAGTGAAGAGTAAAAACGCACTCTGCTGGGCAGTGGTGG
CACACACCTTTAATCCCGATGCTCAGGAGGCAGAGGCTGGCAGTCCTTGAGTTCCAGGCCAGCCTGGTCT
ACAGAGTGAGTTCTAGGACAGCCAGGACTACACTGAAAAACCCTATCTCAAAACAAACAGAAAACATCCC
AAAATTTAAATGGCGCGCCGTCGACATTGATTATTGACTAGTTATTAATAGTAATCAATTACGGGGTCAT
TAGTTCATAGCCCATATATGGAGTTCCGCGTTACATAACTTACGGTAAATGGCCCGCCTGGCTGACCGCC
CAACGACCCCCGCCCATTGACGTCAATAATGACGTATGTTCCCATAGTAACGCCAATAGGGACTTTCCAT
TGACGTCAATGGGTGGAGTATTTACGGTAAACTGCCCACTTGGCAGTACATCAAGTGTATCATATGCCAA
GTACGCCCCCTATTGACGTCAATGACGGTAAATGGCCCGCCTGGCATTATGCCCAGTACATGACCTTATG
GGACTTTCCTACTTGGCAGTACATCTACGTATTAGTCATCGCTATTACCATGGTCGAGGTGAGCCCCACG
TTCTGCTTCACTCTCCCCATCTCCCCCCCCTCCCCACCCCCAATTTTGTATTTATTTATTTTTTAATTAT
TTTGTGCAGCGATGGGGGCGGGGGGGGGGGGGGCGCGCGCCAGGCGGGGSGGGGSGGGGSGRGGGGSGGG
GSGGGGSGRGGSGGRGRGGKGCGGCGGCAGCCAATCAGAGCGGCGCGCTCCGAAAGTTTCCTTTTATGGC
GAGGCGGCGGCGGCGGCGGCCCTATAAAAAGCGAAGCGCGCGGCGGGCGGGAGTCGCTGCGCGCTGCCTT
CGCCCCGTGCCCCGCTCCGCCGCCGCCTCGCGCCGCCCGCCCCGGCTCTGACTGACCGCGTTACTCCCAC
AGGTGAGCGGGCGGGACGGCCCTTCTCCTCCGGGCTGTAATTAGCGCTTGGTTTAATGACGGCTTGTTTC
TTTTCTGTGGCTGCGTGAAAGCCTTGAGGGGCTCCGGGAGGGCCCTTTGTGCGGGGGGAGCGGCTCGGGG
GGTGCGTGCGTGTGTGTGTGCGTGGGGAGCGCCGCGTGCGGCTCCGCGCTGCCCGGCGGCTGTGAGCGCT
GCGGGCGCGGCGCGGGGCTTTGTGCGCTCCGCAGTGTGCGCGAGGGGAGCGCGGCCGGGGGCGGTGCCCC
GCGGTGCGGGGGGGGCTGCGAGGGGAACAAAGGCTGCGTGCGGGGTGTGTGCGTGGGGGGGTGAGCAGGG
GGTGTGGGCGCGTCGGTCGGGCTGCAACCCCCCCTGCACCCCCCTCCCCGAGTTGCTGAGCACGGCCCGG
CTTCGGGTGCGGGGCTCCGTACGGGGCGTGGCGCGGGGCTCGCCGTGCCGGGCGGGGGGTGGCGGCAGGK
GGGGGTGCCGGGCGGGGCGGGGCCGCCYCGGGCCGGGGRGGGCTCGGGGGRGGGGCGCGGCGGCCCCCGG
AGCGCCGGCGGCTGTCGAGGCGCGGCGAGCCGCAGCCATTGCCTTTTATGGTAATCGTGCGAGAGGGCGC
AGGGACTTCCTTTGTCCCAAATCTGTGCGGAGCCGAAATCTGGGAGGCGCCGCCGCACCCCCTCTAGCGG
GCGCGGGGCGAAGCGGTGCGGCGCCGGCAGGAAGGAAATGGGCGGGGAGGGCCTTCGTGCGTCGCCGCGC
CGCCGTCCCCTTCTCCCTCTCCAGCCTCGGGGCTGTCCGCGGGGGGACGGCTGCCTTCGGGGGGGACGGG
GCAGGGCGGGGTTCGGCTTCTGGCGTGTGACCGGCGGCTCTAGAGCCTCTGCTAACCATGTTCATGCCTT
CTTCTTTTTCCTACAGCTCCTGGGCAACGTGCTGGTTATTGTGCTGTCTCATCATTTTGGCAAAGAATTC
CTCGAGAATTCTCACGCGTCCACCATGACATACTTCCCTGAGGAGGTGGTCGAACATATTTTCTCATTCC
TTCCCGCCCAACGAGATAGGAATACCGTGTCCCTGGTGTGCAAGGTCTGGTATGAGATCGAACGCTTGAG
CCGCAGAGGTGTTTTTGTGGGTAATTGTTATGCCGTACGAGCCGGGCGAGTGGCCGCCCGGTTCCCGAAC
GTCAGGGCCCTTACAGTGAAGGGCAAGCCTCACTTTGCCGACTTCAATTTGGTGCCTCCGGACTGGGGCG
GCTACGCCGGGCCCTGGATCGAGGCCGCTGCGCGCGGGTGTCATGGTCTGGAAGAACTCAGGATGAAAAG
GATGGTGGTGTCAGACGAGTCACTGGAACTGCTTGCCCGCAGCTTCCCCCGATTCCGCGCCCTGGTGCTG
ATCAGCTGTGAAGGATTTAGCACCGACGGTCTGGCTGCTGTAGCTAGCCATTGTAAACTGCTGCGAGAAC
TGGACCTGCAGGAAAATGAGGTAGAGGATAGGGGACCTCGGTGGCTGAGCTGTTTCCCGGATAGCTGCAC
TAGCCTGGTGAGCTTGAATTTCGCTTGTATCAAGGGCGAAGTGAATGCCGGGAGTTTGGAGAGACTCGTT
TCCCGATCCCCCAACCTGAGATCTCTGCGGCTGAACAGATCCGTTTCTGTGGACACGCTCGCCAAGATTT
TGCTCCGGACTCCCAACCTGGAGGATCTGGGGACCGGAAATCTGACCGATGATTTCCAGACAGAGAGCTA
CTTTAAGCTCACTAGTGCTCTGGAAAAATGCAAAATGCTTAGGTCACTGAGCGGGTTTTGGGACGCTAGC
CCTGTCTGCCTGTCTTTTATCTATCCCCTGTGTGCACAGTTGACCGGACTTAATCTGAGTTACGCTCCAA
CCCTCGACGCTAGTGACCTTACTAAGATGATCAGCCGCTGCGTGAAGCTCCAAAGGCTCTGGGTACTGGA
TTGTATTTCAGACAAGGGACTGCAAGTTGTGGCCTCCTCCTGCAAAGATCTGCAGGAGCTGAGGGTGTTC
CCTTCAGATTTCTATGTGGCCGGATACAGCGCAGTCACCGAGGAGGGATTGGTAGCAGTGTCCCTGGGGT
GCCCCAAACTCAATAGTTTGCTGTACTTCTGTCATCAGATGACCAATGCTGCCCTTGTTACCGTTGCCAA
AAACTGTCCAAACTTCACAAGGTTTAGACTGTGCATCTTGGAGCCCGGTAAGCCCGACGTCGTAACGTCA
CAGCCACTGGACGAAGGGTTCGGTGCCATAGTACGCGAATGTAAGGGTCTCCAGCGGCTGAGCATATCCG
GCCTGCTGACTGACAAAGTGTTCATGTATATTGGGAAGTACGCCAAGCAGCTGGAAATGCTGTCAATCGC
ATTCGCCGGAGATTCAGATAAAGGGATGATGCACGTGATGAACGGGTGCAAGAACCTGAGAAAACTCGAA
ATTCGCGATTCCCCTTTTGGGGACGCCGCACTGCTGGGCAATTTCGCCCGGTACGAGACGATGAGGTCAC
TTTGGATGTCAAGCTGCAACGTGACCCTCAAGGGATGCCAAGTCCTGGCTAGTAAAATGCCAATGCTGAA
TGTTGAGGTCATCAACGAACGCGACGGTAGTAATGAAATGGAGGAAAACCACGGCGATCTGCCCAAAGTG
GAGAAACTGTACGTCTATCGGACCACAGCTGGCGCACGAGATGACGCTCCCAATTTCGTGAAAATTCTGG
GCAAGCCCATCCCCAACCCCCTGCTGGGCCTGGACAGCACCGGCAGTGGAGAGGGCAGAGGAAGTCTGCT
AACATGCGGTGACGTCGAGGAGAATCCTGGCCCAATGAAAAAGCCTGAACTCACCGCGACGTCTGTCGAG
AAGTTTCTGATCGAAAAGTTCGACAGCGTCTCCGACCTGATGCAGCTCTCGGAGGGCGAAGAATCTCGTG
CTTTCAGCTTCGATGTAGGAGGGCGTGGATATGTCCTGCGGGTAAATAGCTGCGCCGATGGTTTCTACAA
AGATCGTTATGTTTATCGGCACTTTGCATCGGCCGCGCTCCCGATTCCGGAAGTGCTTGACATTGGGGAA
TTCAGCGAGAGCCTGACCTATTGCATCTCCCGCCGTGCACAGGGTGTCACGTTGCAAGACCTGCCTGAAA
CCGAACTGCCCGCTGTTCTGCAGCCGGTCGCGGAGGCCATGGATGCGATCGCTGCGGCCGATCTTAGCCA
GACGAGCGGGTTCGGCCCATTCGGACCGCAAGGAATCGGTCAATACACTACATGGCGTGATTTCATATGC
GCGATTGCTGATCCCCATGTGTATCACTGGCAAACTGTGATGGACGACACCGTCAGTGCGTCCGTCGCGC
AGGCTCTCGATGAGCTGATGCTTTGGGCCGAGGACTGCCCCGAAGTCCGGCACCTCGTGCACGCGGATTT
CGGCTCCAACAATGTCCTGACGGACAATGGCCGCATAACAGCGGTCATTGACTGGAGCGAGGCGATGTTC
GGGGATTCCCAATACGAGGTCGCCAACATCTTCTTCTGGAGGCCGTGGTTGGCTTGTATGGAGCAGCAGA
CGCGCTACTTCGAGCGGAGGCATCCGGAGCTTGCAGGATCGCCGCGGCTCCGGGCGTATATGCTCCGCAT
TGGTCTTGACCAACTCTATCAGAGCTTGGTTGACGGCAATTTCGATGATGCAGCTTGGGCGCAGGGTCGA
TGCGACGCAATCGTCCGATCCGGAGCCGGGACTGTCGGGCGTACACAAATCGCCCGCAGAAGCGCGGCCG
TCTGGACCGATGGCTGTGTAGAAGTACTCGCCGATAGTGGAAACCGACGCCCCAGCACTCGTCCGAGGGC
AAAGGAAGAATTCTAACTAGAGCTCGCTGATCAGCCTCGACTGTGCCTTCTAGTTGCCAGCCATCTGTTG
TTTGCCCCTCCCCCGTGCCTTCCTTGACCCTGGAAGGTGCCACTCCCACTGTCCTTTCCTAATAAAATGA
GGAAATTGCATCGCATTGTCTGAGTAGGTGTCATTCTATTCTGGGGGGTGGGGTGGGGCAGGACAGCAAG
GGGGAGGATTGGGAAGAGAATAGCAGGCATGCTGGGGAGCGGCCGCCCTGCAGGATTTAAATGTTAGGTG
TTATGGCAGTAACTTTAATTCTAGCGATCTGGAGGCAGAGGCAGGTGGATCTATGAGTTTGAGGCTGGCT
TGCTCTACACAGTGAGTTCCAGAAAAGCCAGGGCTACACAGTGAGACCCTATCTAGAAACAACAACAGCA
ACAAAAAATATACACATCTCTCCTAAAAATAAAACACGCAGTCTGGAAGTAAGTGACCGTTGGGGAAGCA
CTGGAAAGGAGTTAGAGAATGTAGACCTCTTGTGCCTGACTGGGTGTCCGGATTCAATAGTGACTTCTCC
GGTGATCTGGGAATCTGTGAAGAGGTTCTGGCTCTCTGTCTAGCCTGAGGCTGATACCCCAACTCATTTT
CTTGTCTTCTGTGAGGAAGGTTACAACTCTAGGAGTCCCCTTCCTTTGGCCAGTGCTTCCCTAAGAAAGC
TATGGCTTGATTCCCACCCCCACCCTACCTCCACTGCCAAGTCTCTGGACAGATGTGCAGCCTCTGGCAG
TGGGAGGGAAGGAACTGGATAAAGTGGTCCTCATTCGTCAGCCTCACTGGCAGGCCCGGAAAGTGCTGAA
CTCAGGGGGCTCCGGAGAGGATGATGCAGAGGTGGGCCTCTTCCGAGGCCCTGAGTCTAGGGTTGCCACT
GAGTCTTCCTGAGTCATTTTCTTTGCCCATGGAAGAAAAGAAAAGAAATTTAAAAAACAAAAACAAAACA
AAAAACCCTAAGTGGTTTTTGGTGTAAGGATCTGGGAGTTCCTCCTGTTCGAAGCTGTTGGGTACCTTCC
TACCTCTTCCTACCACCTCGCCAGATTTCAGATTCCGACCTTCAGTGGCTCAAATCCCACTTCCCTAACT
TCCTAGCAGTCTGACCTCACTTTGAGTGATAACACATATGAGCCTCAGTTTCAAATGCTAGTATCCATCT
CCTAGGGGCAGTATTTAAATACTGGCCGTCGTTTTACAACGTCGTGACTGGGAAAACCCTGGCGTTACCC
AACTTAATCGCCTTGCAGCACATCCCCCTTTCGCCAGCTGGCGTAATAGCGAAGAGGCCCGCACCGATCG
CCCTTCCCAACAGTTGCGCAGCCTGAATGGCGAATGGCGCCTGATGCGGTATTTTCTCCTTACGCATCTG
TGCGGTATTTCACACCGCATATGGTGCACTCTCAGTACAATCTGCTCTGATGCCGCATAGTTAAGCCAGC
CCCGACACCCGCCAACACCCGCTGACGCGCCCTGACGGGCTTGTCTGCTCCCGGCATCCGCTTACAGACA
AGCTGTGACCGTCTCCGGGAGCTGCATGTGTCAGAGGTTTTCACCGTCATCACCGAAACGCGCGA
Features (pLannotate 1.2.2; 17 found; start..end, strand, type, name):
     96..200     +  promoter       AmpR promoter: bla
    201..1061    +  CDS            AmpR: β-lactamase; bla; confers resistance to ampicillin, carbenicillin, and related antibiotics
   1232..1820    +  rep_origin     ori: high-copy-number ColE1/pMB1/pBR322/pUC origin of replication
   2003..2095    +  CDS            lacI (fragment): lac repressor; lacI; The lac repressor binds to the lac operator to inhibit transcription in E. coli. This inhibition can be relieved by adding lactose or isopropyl-β-D-thiogalactopyranoside (IPTG).
   2108..2129    +  protein_bind   CAP binding site: CAP binding activates transcription in the presence of cAMP. E. coli catabolite activator protein
   2144..2174    +  promoter       lac promoter: promoter for the E. coli lac operon
   2182..2198    +  protein_bind   lac operator: The lac repressor binds to the lac operator to inhibit transcription in E. coli. This inhibition can be relieved by adding lactose or isopropyl-β-D-thiogalactopyranoside (IPTG). lac repressor encoded by lacI
   3243..3622    +  enhancer       CMV enhancer: human cytomegalovirus immediate early enhancer
   3900..4916    +  intron         chimeric intron: chimera between introns from chicken β-actin and rabbit β-globin
   4914..4991    +  CDS            HBB (fragment): HBB_LEPEU - Experimental evidence at protein level: Swiss-Prot protein existence level 1. Involved in oxygen transport from the lung to the various peripheral tissues. From Lepus europaeus (European hare).
   4995..6719    +  CDS            TIR1B_ORYSJ: Experimental evidence at transcript level: Swiss-Prot protein existence level 2. From Oryza sativa subsp. japonica (Rice).
   6825..7847    +  CDS            hph: KHYB_ECOLX - Experimental evidence at protein level: Swiss-Prot protein existence level 1. The aminoglycoside phosphotransferases achieve inactivation of their antibiotic substrates by phosphorylation. Only phosphorylates hygromycin and closely related compounds such as demethyl analogs and destomycin. From Escherichia coli.
   7881..7992    +  polyA_signal   bGH poly(A) signal: bovine growth hormone polyadenylation signal
   8657..8770    -  CDS            Hide1 (fragment): HIDE1_MOUSE - Experimental evidence at protein level: Swiss-Prot protein existence level 1. From Mus musculus (Mouse).
   9051..9204    +  CDS            lacZα (fragment): LacZα fragment of β-galactosidase; lacZ fragment
   9210..9309    -  misc_feature   bom (fragment): basis of mobility region from pBR322
   9411..1       -  CDS            rop (fragment) (across the origin): Rop protein, which maintains plasmids at low copy number; rop
