[The description below was written by a language model from this plasmid's Addgene catalogue record and pLannotate feature annotations shown in this document.]
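Description:
pEN396-pCAGGS-TIR1-V5-2A-HygroR is a mammalian expression plasmid of about 9.4 kb, built by Gibson cloning on the pEN396 backbone, that supplies the rice (Oryza sativa) F-box protein TIR1 to cells for the auxin-inducible degron system. In bacteria it is maintained through a high-copy ColE1/pUC-type origin and selected with ampicillin via the β-lactamase gene and its native promoter. Remnants of older cloning vectors (lacI, lacZα, bom and rop fragments, plus the lac promoter/operator and CAP site) are annotated but appear to be backbone leftovers without a stated role.

The expression cassette is driven by the CAGGS promoter, seen in the feature table as the CMV immediate-early enhancer followed by the chimeric chicken β-actin/rabbit β-globin intron; the short β-globin "HBB" hit just upstream of the coding region is most likely part of this promoter/intron module. The TIR1 open reading frame carries a C-terminal V5 epitope tag for detection and is joined through a 2A self-cleaving peptide to the hygromycin phosphotransferase gene (hph), with a bovine growth hormone polyadenylation signal terminating the transcript. The V5 tag and 2A element are stated in the catalogue entry but were not individually annotated; they would fall in the short gap between the TIR1 and hph coding sequences. Because both proteins are translated from one transcript, hygromycin-resistant cells should also express TIR1.

In use, TIR1 assembles with the host SCF ubiquitin ligase and, when auxin is added, targets degron-tagged proteins for rapid proteasomal degradation. A short mouse genomic-like fragment (Hide1) lies downstream of the cassette, and unannotated stretches flank the cassette; the record does not say what these regions are for.
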