Addgene plasmid #195102: pEN396-pCAGGS-TIR1-V5-2A-HygroR
Purpose: Vector to introduce osTir1 in cells. Hygromycin selection (2A-fusion). Auxin-inducible degron system.
Depositing lab: Job Dekker. Depositing organization: University of Massachusetts, Worcester. Publication: A cohesin traffic pattern genetically linked to gene regulation. Valton AL, Venev SV, Mair B, Khokhar ES, Tong AHY, Usaj M, Chan K, Pai AA, Moffat J, Dekker J. Nat Struct Mol Biol. 2022 Dec 8. doi: 10.1038/s41594-022-00890-9. PubMed 36482254.
Backbone
  Vector backbone: pEN396 (addgene 92142)
  Total vector size (bp): 9438
  Vector type: Mammalian Expression
  Selectable markers: Hygromycin
Growth in bacteria
  Bacterial resistance: Ampicillin, 100 μg/mL
  Growth temperature: 37°C
  Growth strain: DH5alpha
  Copy number: Unknown
Gene/Insert
  Gene/Insert name: TIR1
  Species: Oryza sativa
  Promoter: pCAGGS
  Tag / fusion protein: V5 (C terminal on insert)
  Cloning method: Gibson Cloning
  Sequencing primers: 5′ CGCATGTTAGCAGACTTCCTCT; 3′ AACCATGTTCATGCCTTCTTCTTTT
Terms and licenses: Academic/Nonprofit Terms; Industry Terms: Not Available to Industry
Depositor comments: Please visit https://www.biorxiv.org/content/10.1101/2021.07.29.454218v1 for bioRxiv preprint.
How to cite: pEN396-pCAGGS-TIR1-V5-2A-HygroR was a gift from Job Dekker (Addgene plasmid # 195102 ; http://n2t.net/addgene:195102 ; RRID:Addgene_195102)
